>Addgene plasmid #25609 | FKBP8 | addgene full sequence | sequence record 454823 | Addgene NGS Result
CAGGGCCAGACTGGAGGTGGCAACGCCAATCAGCAACGACTGTTTGCCCGCCAGTTGTTGTGCCACGCGG
TTGGGAATGTAATTCAGCTCCGCCATCGCCGCTTCCACTTTTTCCCGCGTTTTCGCAGAAACGTGGCTGG
CCTGGTTCACCACGCGGGAAACGGTCTGATAAGAGACACCGGCATACTCTGCGACATCGTATAACGTTAC
TGGTTTCACATTCACCACCCTGAATTGACTCTCTTCCGGGCGCTATCATGCCATACCGCGAAAGGTTTTG
CGCCATTCGATGGTGTCCGGGATCTCGACGCTCTCCCTTATGCGACTCCTGCATTAGGAAGCAGCCCAGT
AGTAGGTTGAGGCCGTTGAGCACCGCCGCCGCAAGGAATGGTGCATGCAAGGAGATGGCGCCCAACAGTC
CCCCGGCCACGGGGCCTGCCACCATACCCACGCCGAAACAAGCGCTCATGAGCCCGAAGTGGCGAGCCCG
ATCTTCCCCATCGGTGATGTCGGCGATATAGGCGCCAGCAACCGCACCTGTGGCGCCGGTGATGCCGGCC
ACGATGCGTCCGGCGTAGAGGATCGAGATCTCGATCCCGCGAAATTAATACGACTCACTATAGGGGAATT
GTGAGCGGATAACAATTCCCCTCTAGAAATAATTTTGTTTAACTTTAAGAAGGAGATATACCATGGGCAG
CAGCCATCATCATCATCATCACAGCAGCGGCCTGGTTCCGCGTGGTAGTCCAGAAGAGTGGCTGGACATT
CTGGGGAACGGGCTGTTGAGGAAGAAGACGCTGGTCCCAGGGCCGCCAGGTTCGAGCCGCCCGGTCAAGG
GCCAGGTGGTCACCGTACATCTGCAGACGTCGCTGGAGAATGGCACACGGGTGCAGGAGGAGCCGGAGCT
GGTGTTCACTCTGGGTGACTGTGACGTCATCCAGGCCCTGGATCTCAGTGTCCCACTCATGGACGTGGGG
GAGACGGCCATGGTCACTGCTGACTCCAAGTACTGCTACGGCCCCCAAGGCAGGAGCCCATACATCCCCC
CGCACGCGGCCCTGTGCCTGGAGGTGACCCTGAAGACGGCTGTGGACTGATGACGAAGCTTGCGGCCGCA
CTCGAGCACCACCACCACCACCACTGAGATCCGGCTGCTAACAAAGCCCGAAAGGAAGCTGAGTTGGCTG
CTGCCACCGCTGAGCAATAACTAGCATAACCCCTTGGGGCCTCTAAACGGGTCTTGAGGGGTTTTTTGCT
GAAAGGAGGAACTATATCCGGATTGGCGAATGGG
[124 nt withheld, positions 1295-1418]
C
[91 nt withheld, positions 1420-1510]
A
[49 nt withheld, positions 1512-1560]
CCTTTGACGTTGGAGTCCACGTTCTTT
[37 nt withheld, positions 1588-1624]
ACCCTATCTCGGTCTATTCTTTTGATTTATAAGGGATTTTGCCGATTTCGGCCTATTGGTTAAAAAATGA
GCTGATTTAACAAAAATTTAACGCGAATTTTAACAAAATATTAACGCTTACAATTTAGGTGGCACTTTTC
GGGGAAATGTGCGCGGAACCCCTATTTGTTTATTTTTCTAAATACATTCAAATATGTATCCGCTCATGAA
TTAATTCTTAGAAAAACTCATCGAGCATCAAATGAAACTGCAATTTATTCATATCAGGATTATCAATACC
ATATTTTTGAAAAAGCCGTTTCTGTAATGAAGGAGAAAACTCACCGAGGCAGTTCCATAGGATGGCAAGA
TCCTGGTATCGGTCTGCGATTCCGACTCGTCCAACATCAATACAACCTATTAATTTCCCCTCGTCAAAAA
TAAGGTTATCAAGTGAGAAATCACCATGAGTGACGACTGAATCCGGTGAGAATGGCAAAAGTTTATGCAT
TTCTTTCCAGACTTGTTCAACAGGCCAGCCATTACGCTCGTCATCAAAATCACTCGCATCAACCAAACCG
TTATTCATTCGTGATTGCGCCTGAGCGAGACGAAATACGCGATCGCTGTTAAAAGGACAATTACAAACAG
GAATCGAATGCAACCGGCGCAGGAACACTGCCAGCGCATCAACAATATTTTCACCTGAATCAGGATATTC
TTCTAATACCTGGAATGCTGTTTTCCCGGGGATCGCAGTGGTGAGTAACCATGCATCATCAGGAGTACGG
ATAAAATGCTTGATGGTCGGAAGAGGCATAAATTCCGTCAGCCAGTTTAGTCTGACCATCTCATCTGTAA
CATCATTGGCAACGCTACCTTTGCCATGTTTCAGAAACAACTCTGGCGCATCGGGCTTCCCATACAATCG
ATAGATTGTCGCACCTGATTGCCCGACATTATCGCGAGCCCATTTATACCCATATAAATCAGCATCCATG
TTGGAATTTAATCGCGGCCTAGAGCAAGACGTTTCCCGTTGAATATGGCTCATAACACCCCTTGTATTAC
TGTTTATGTAAGCAGACAGTTTTATTGTTCATGACCAAAATCCCTTAACGTGAGTTTTCGTTCCACTGAG
CGTCAGACCCCGTAGAAAAGATCAAAGGATCTTCTTGAGATCCTTTTTTTCTGCGCGTAATCTGCTGCTT
GCAAACAAAAAAACCACCGCTACCAGCGGTGGTTTGTTTGCCGGATCAAGAGCTACCAACTCTTTTTCCG
AAGGTAACTGGCTTCAGCAGAGCGCAGATACCAAATACTGTCCTTCTAGTGTAGCCGTAGTTAGGCCACC
ACTTCAAGAACTCTGTAGCACCGCCTACATACCTCGCTCTGCTAATCCTGTTACCAGTGGCTGCTGCCAG
TGGCGATAAGTCGTGTCTTACCGGGTTGGACTCAAGACGATAGTTACCGGATAAGGCGCAGCGGTCGGGC
TGAACGGGGGGTTCGTGCACACAGCCCAGCTTGGAGCGAACGACCTACACCGAACTGAGATACCTACAGC
GTGAGCTATGAGAAAGCGCCACGCTTCCCGAAGGGAGAAAGGCGGACAGGTATCCGGTAAGCGGCAGGGT
CGGAACAGGAGAGCGCACGAGGGAGCTTCCAGGGGGAAACGCCTGGTATCTTTATAGTCCTGTCGGGTTT
CGCCACCTCTGACTTGAGCGTCGATTTTTGTGATGCTCGTCAGGGGGGCGGAGCCTATGGAAAAACGCCA
GCAACGCGGCCTTTTTACGGTTCCTGGCCTTTTGCTGGCCTTTTGCTCACATGTTCTTTCCTGCGTTATC
CCCTGATTCTGTGGATAACCGTATTACCGCCTTTGAGTGAGCTGATACCGCTCGCCGCAGCCGAACGACC
GAGCGCAGCGAGTCAGTGAGCGAGGAAGCGGAAGAGCGCCTGATGCGGTATTTTCTCCTTACGCATCTGT
GCGGTATTTCACACCGCAATGGTGCACTCTCAGTACAATCTGCTCTGATGCCGCATAGTTAAGCCAGTAT
ACACTCCGCTATCGCTACGTGACTGGGTCATGGCTGCGCCCCGACACCCGCCAACACCCGCTGACGCGCC
CTGACGGGCTTGTCTGCTCCCGGCATCCGCTTACAGACAAGCTGTGACCGTCTCCGGGAGCTGCATGTGT
CAGAGGTTTTCACCGTCATCACCGAAACGCGCGAGGCAGCTGCGGTAAAGCTCATCAGCGTGGTCGTGAA
GCGATTCACAGATGTCTGCCTGTTCATCCGCGTCCAGCTCGTTGAGTTTCTCCAGAAGCGTTAATGTCTG
GCTTCTGATAAAGCGGGCCATGTTAAGGGCGGTTTTTTCCTGTTTGGTCACTGATGCCTCCGTGTAAGGG
GGATTTCTGTTCATGGGGGTAATGATACCGATGAAACGAGAGAGGATGCTCACGATACGGGTTACTGATG
ATGAACATGCCCGGTTACTGGAACGTTGTGAGGGTAAACAACTGGCGGTATGGATGCGGCGGGACCAGAG
AAAAATCACTCAGGGTCAATGCCAGCGCTTCGTTAATACAGATGTAGGTGTTCCACAGGGTAGCCAGCAG
CATCCTGCGATGCAGATCCGGAACATAATGGTGCAGGGCGCTGACTTCCGCGTTTCCAGACTTTACGAAA
CACGGAAACCGAAGACCATTCATGTTGTTGCTCAGGTCGCAGACGTTTTGCAGCAGCAGTCGCTTCACGT
TCGCTCGCGTATCGGTGATTCATTCTGCTAACCAGTAAGGCAACCCCGCCAGCCTAGCCGGGTCCTCAAC
GACAGGAGCACGATCATGCGCACCCGTGGGGCCGCCATGCCGGCGATAATGGCCTGCTTCTCGCCGAAAC
GTTTGGTGGCGGGACCAGTGACGAAGGCTTGAGCGAGGGCGTGCAAGATTCCGAATACCGCAAGCGACAG
GCCGATCATCGTCGCGCTCCAGCGAAAGCGGTCCTCGCCGAAAATGACCCAGAGCGCTGCCGGCACCTGT
CCTACGAGTTGCATGATAAAGAAGACAGTCATAAGTGCGGCGACGATAGTCATGCCCCGCGCCCACCGGA
AGGAGCTGACTGGGTTGAAGGCTCTCAAGGGCATCGGTCGAGATCCCGGTGCCTAATGAGTGAGCTAACT
TACATTAATTGCGTTGCGCTCACTGCCCGCTTTCCAGTCGGGAAACCTGTCGTGCCAGCTGCATTAATGA
ATCGGCCAACGCGCGGGGAGAGGCGGTTTGCGTATTGGGCGCCAGGGTGGTTTTTCTTTTCACCAGTGAG
ACGGGCAACAGCTGATTGCCCTTCACCGCCTGGCCCTGAGAGAGTTGCAGCAAGCGGTCCACGCTGGTTT
GCCCCAGCAGGCGAAAATCCTGTTTGATGGTGGTTAACGGCGGGATATAACATGAGCTGTCTTCGGTATC
GTCGTATCCCACTACCGAGATATCCGCACCAACGCGCAGCCCGGACTCGGTAATGGCGCGCATTGCGCCC
AGCGCCATCTGATCGTTGGCAACCAGCATCGCAGTGGGAACGATGCCCTCATTCAGCATTTGCATGGTTT
GTTGAAAACCGGACATGGCACTCCAGTCGCCTTCCCGTTCCGCTATCGGCTGAATTTGATTGCGAGTGAG
ATATTTATGCCAGCCAGCCAGACGCAGACGCGCCGAGACAGAACTTAATGGGCCCGCTAACAGCGCGATT
TGCTGGTGACCCAATGCGACCAGATGCTCCACGCCCAGTCGCGTACCGTCTTCATGGGAGAAAATAATAC
TGTTGATGGGTGTCTGGTCAGAGACATCAAGAAATAACGCCGGAACATTAGTGCAGGCAGCTTCCACAGC
AATGGCATCCTGGTCATCCAGCGGATAGTTAATGATCAGCCCACTGACGCGTTGCGCGAGAAGATTGTGC
ACCGCCGCTTTACAGGCTTCGACGCCGCTTCGTTCTACCATCGACACCACCACGCTGGCACCCAGTTGAT
CGGCGCGAGATTTAATCGCCGCGACAATTTGCGACGGCGCGTG
Features (pLannotate 1.2.2; 20 found; start..end, strand, type, name):
    220..297     -  promoter       lacI promoter: lacI
    305..584     -  CDS            TcR (fragment): tetracycline efflux protein; tet; confers resistance to tetracycline
    606..624     +  promoter       T7 promoter: promoter for bacteriophage T7 RNA polymerase
    625..649     +  protein_bind   lac operator: The lac repressor binds to the lac operator to inhibit transcription in E. coli. This inhibition can be relieved by adding lactose or isopropyl-β-D-thiogalactopyranoside (IPTG). lac repressor encoded by lacI
    664..686     +  RBS            RBS: efficient ribosome binding site from bacteriophage T7 gene 10 (Olins and Rangwala, 1989)
    705..721     +  CDS            capTEV™ (fragment): composite tag for in vivo biotinylation, TEV protease cleavage, and 6xHis tagging
    753..1097    +  CDS            FKBP8 (fragment): FKBP8_HUMAN - Also known as FKBP38. Experimental evidence at protein level: Swiss-Prot protein existence level 1. Constitutively inactive PPiase, which becomes active when bound to calmodulin and calcium. Seems to act as a chaperone for BCL2, targets it to the mitochondria and modulates its phosphorylation state. The BCL2/FKBP8/calmodulin/calcium complex probably interferes with the binding of BCL2 to its targets. The active form of FKBP8 may therefore play a role in the regulation of apoptosis. From Homo sapiens (Human).
   1127..1144    +  CDS            9xHis (fragment): 9xHis affinity tag
   1154..1203    +  CDS            SET1 (fragment): solubility-enhancement tag derived from T7 phage gene 10B
   1211..1258    +  terminator     T7 terminator: transcription terminator for bacteriophage T7 RNA polymerase
   1295..1723    +  rep_origin     f1 ori (sequence partly withheld): f1 bacteriophage origin of replication; arrow indicates direction of (+) strand synthesis
   1776..1833    +  promoter       AmpR promoter (fragment): bla
   1842..2657    -  CDS            KanR: aminoglycoside phosphotransferase; aph(3')-Ia; confers resistance to kanamycin in bacteria or G418 (Geneticin®) in eukaryotes
   2779..3367    +  rep_origin     ori: high-copy-number ColE1/pMB1/pBR322/pUC origin of replication
   3553..3692    -  misc_feature   bom: basis of mobility region from pBR322
   3794..3985    -  CDS            rop: Rop protein, which maintains plasmids at low copy number; rop
   4002..4382    +  CDS            YPB1_ECOLX: Protein predicted: Swiss-Prot protein existence level 4. From Escherichia coli.
   4454..4745    -  CDS            TcR (fragment): tetracycline efflux protein; tet; confers resistance to tetracycline
   4760..4781    -  protein_bind   CAP binding site: CAP binding activates transcription in the presence of cAMP. E. coli catabolite activator protein
   4794..219     -  CDS            lacI (across the origin): lac repressor; lacI; The lac repressor binds to the lac operator to inhibit transcription in E. coli. This inhibition can be relieved by adding lactose or isopropyl-β-D-thiogalactopyranoside (IPTG).
