[The description below was written by a language model from this plasmid's Addgene catalogue record and pLannotate feature annotations shown in this document.]
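Description:
FKBP8 is a bacterial expression plasmid built on the pET28a-LIC backbone for producing a fragment of human FKBP8 (also called FKBP38) for structure determination. The 348 bp insert is not the full open reading frame; it encodes only the FKBP-type peptidyl-prolyl isomerase domain, residues 90–205, which corresponds to a deposited crystal structure. According to the annotation, FKBP8 is a PPIase that is inactive until it binds calcium-calmodulin, and it is thought to act as a chaperone for BCL2.

Expression follows the standard pET arrangement. A T7 promoter with an adjacent lac operator and the phage T7 gene 10 ribosome binding site drives the coding region, and a T7 terminator lies downstream. The plasmid-borne lacI gene supplies repressor, so transcription stays off until IPTG is added in a host that provides T7 RNA polymerase. The catalogue lists an N-terminal His tag, consistent with a short tag-like fragment annotated just upstream of the FKBP8 sequence. A second short His-tag fragment is annotated downstream of the insert, as in the pET28 backbone, but the record does not show whether it is translated.

The plasmid is selected with kanamycin through the aph(3')-Ia gene and replicates from a pBR322-type origin. The rop gene and bom region are also present, which fits the low copy number listed. An f1 origin and short remnants of the tetracycline resistance gene are backbone features with no role in expression. The sequenced record is 5,657 nt, shorter than the 7,328 bp listed for the empty backbone. This would fit replacement of a stuffer segment during cloning, although the record does not state this.
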