Addgene plasmid #25609: FKBP8
Purpose: Bacterial expression for structure determination; may not be full ORF
Depositing lab: Cheryl Arrowsmith. Depositing organization: University of Toronto.
Backbone
  Vector backbone: pET28a-LIC
  Backbone manufacturer: SGC
  Backbone size w/o insert (bp): 7328
  Vector type: Bacterial Expression
Growth in bacteria
  Bacterial resistance: Kanamycin, 50 μg/mL
  Growth temperature: 37°C
  Growth strain: DH5alpha
  Copy number: Low Copy
Gene/Insert
  Gene/Insert name: FKBP8 (alt names: PDB: 2AWG; FK506-binding protein 8; FKBP38, FKBPr38)
  Species: H. sapiens (human)
  Insert size (bp): 348
  Mutation: FKBP-type PPIase Domain, residues 90-205
  GenBank ID: NP_036313
  Entrez Gene: FKBP8 (a.k.a. FKBP38, FKBPr38)
  Tag / fusion protein: His (N terminal on insert)
  Cloning method: Restriction Enzyme
  Sequencing primers: 5′ T7; 3′ T7-term
Terms and licenses: Academic/Nonprofit Terms; Industry Terms: Not Available to Industry
Depositor comments: PDB: 2AWG http://www.thesgc.org/structures/2AWG/
How to cite: FKBP8 was a gift from Cheryl Arrowsmith (Addgene plasmid # 25609 ; http://n2t.net/addgene:25609 ; RRID:Addgene_25609)
