>Addgene plasmid #25609 | FKBP8 | analyzer sequence | sequence record 12013
CCAGAAGAGTGGCTGGACATTCTGGGGAACGGGCTGTTGAGGAAGAAGACGCTGGTCCCAGGGCCGCCAG
GTTCGAGCCGCCCGGTCAAGGGCCAGGTGGTCACCGTACATCTGCAGACGTCGCTGGAGAATGGCACACG
GGTGCAGGAGGAGCCGGAGCTGGTGTTCACTCTGGGTGACTGTGACGTCATCCAGGCCCTGGATCTCAGT
GTCCCACTCATGGACGTGGGGGAGACGGCCATGGTCACTGCTGACTCCAAGTACTGCTACGGCCCCCAAG
GCAGGAGCCCATACATCCCCCCGCACGCGGCCCTGTGCCTGGAGGTGACCCTGAAGACGGCTGTGGAC
