>Addgene plasmid #25609 | FKBP8 Sequencing Result | analyzer sequence | sequence record 31596
TTTGTTTAACTTTAAGAAGGAGATATACCATGGGCAGCAGCCATCATCATCATCATCACAGCAGCGGCCT
GGTTCCGCGTGGTAGTCCAGAAGAGTGGCTGGACATTCTGGGGAACGGGCTGTTGAGGAAGAAGACGCTG
GTCCCAGGGCCGCCAGGTTCGAGCCGCCCGGTCAAGGGCCAGGTGGTCACCGTACATCTGCAGACGTCGC
TGGAGAATGGCACACGGGTGCAGGAGGAGCCGGAGCTGGTGTTCACTCTGGGTGACTGTGACGTCATCCA
GGCCCTGGATCTCAGTGTCCCACTCATGGACGTGGGGGAGACGGCCATGGTCACTGCTGACTCCAAGTAC
TGCTACGGCCCCCAAGGCAGGAGCCCATACATCCCCCCGCACGCGGCCCTGTGCCTGGAGGTGACCCTGA
AGACGGCTGTGGACTGATGACGAAGCTTGCGGCCGCACTCGAGCACCACCACCACCACCACTGAGATCCG
GCTGCTAACAAAGCCCGAAAGGAAGCTGAGTTGGCTGCTGCCACCGCTGAGCAATAACTAGCATAACCCC
TTGGGGCCTCTAAACGGGTCTTGNNNGGTTTTTTGCTGAAAGGAGGAACTATATCCGGATTGGCGAATGG
G
[124 nt withheld, positions 632-755]
C
[42 nt withheld, positions 757-798]
N
[48 nt withheld, positions 800-847]
A
[49 nt withheld, positions 849-897]
CCTTTGACGTTGGAGTCCACGTTCTTTAATAGT
